Addgene plasmid #11497: pCI-Neo-mdm2H452A/2858
Depositing lab: Allan Weissman. Depositing organization: National Cancer Institute (NCI). Publication: Mdm2 is a RING finger-dependent ubiquitin protein ligase for itself and p53. Fang S, Jensen JP, Ludwig RL, Vousden KH, Weissman AM. J Biol Chem. 2000 Mar 24. 275(12):8945-51. 10.1074/jbc.275.12.8945 PubMed 10722742.
Backbone
  Vector backbone: pCI-Neo
  Backbone manufacturer: Promega
  Backbone size w/o insert (bp): 5400
  Vector type: Mammalian Expression
  Selectable markers: Neomycin (select with G418)
Growth in bacteria
  Bacterial resistance: Ampicillin, 100 μg/mL
  Growth temperature: 37°C
  Growth strain: DH5alpha
  Copy number: High Copy
Gene/Insert
  Gene/Insert name: mdm2 (alt name: hdm2)
  Species: H. sapiens (human)
  Insert size (bp): 2000
  Mutation: H452A
  GenBank ID: NM_002392
  Entrez Gene: MDM2 (a.k.a. ACTFS, HDMX, LSKB, hdm2)
  Cloning method: Restriction Enzyme; 5′ cloning site EcoR I (not destroyed); 3′ cloning site EcoR I (not destroyed)
  Sequencing primers: 5′ T7; 3′ T3
Resource information
  A portion of this plasmid was derived from a plasmid made by: AJ Levine, Princeton Univ PMID 8529093
Terms and licenses: Academic/Nonprofit Terms; Industry Terms: Not Available to Industry
How to cite: pCI-Neo-mdm2H452A/2858 was a gift from Allan Weissman (Addgene plasmid # 11497 ; http://n2t.net/addgene:11497 ; RRID:Addgene_11497)
