[The description below was written by a language model from this plasmid's Addgene catalogue record.]
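Description:
pCI-Neo-mdm2H452A/2858 is a mammalian expression plasmid built on the commercial pCI-Neo backbone (about 5.4 kb without insert) and carrying a roughly 2 kb human MDM2 (hdm2) cDNA with a histidine-to-alanine substitution at residue 452. The insert was placed into the vector by restriction cloning as an EcoRI fragment, with the EcoRI site preserved at both ends, and it is flanked by T7 and T3 primer sites used for sequence verification. In bacteria the plasmid is maintained at high copy number under ampicillin selection. In mammalian cells the backbone's neomycin resistance marker allows G418 selection of stable transfectants. The record itself does not list the promoter or other regulatory elements. pCI-Neo as generally supplied drives inserts from the CMV immediate-early enhancer/promoter with a chimeric intron and SV40 late polyadenylation signal, but no feature table is available here to confirm these parts. No epitope tag or reporter is recorded.

MDM2 is the E3 ubiquitin ligase that negatively regulates p53, and its ligase activity depends on the C-terminal RING finger domain. The associated publication concerns RING finger-dependent ubiquitination of both MDM2 itself and p53. H452 lies in that RING region, so the H452A change is most plausibly a substitution of a metal-coordinating residue intended to impair ligase function, although the record does not state the functional consequence. The construct is therefore suited to use as a RING-mutant comparator alongside wild-type MDM2 in transfection experiments examining p53 ubiquitination, p53 stability and MDM2 autoubiquitination. Part of the plasmid was derived from an earlier MDM2 construct made in another laboratory.
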