>Addgene plasmid #11497 | pCI-Neo-mdm2H452A/2858 | addgene partial sequence | sequence record 18304 | T7 5'-TAATACGACTCACTATAGGG-3'
ATGTCTGTACCTACTGATGGTGCTGTAACCACCTCACAGATTCCAGCTTCGGAACAAGAGACCCTGGTTA
GACCAAAGCCATTGCTTTTGAAGTTATTAAAGTCTGTTGGTGCACAAAAAGACACTTATACTATGAAAGA
GGTTCTTTTTTATCTTGGCCAGTATATTATGACTAAACGATTATATGATGAGAAGCAACAACATATTGTA
TATTGTTCAAATGATCTTCTAGGAGATTTGTTTGGCGTGCCAAGCTTCTCTGTGAAAGAGCACAGGAAAA
TATATACCATGATCTACAGGAACTTGGTAGTAGTCAATCAGCAGGAATCATCGGACTCAGGTACATCTGT
GAGTGAGAACAGGTGTCACCTTGAAGGTGGGAGTGATCAAAAGGACCTTGTACAAGAGCTTCAGGAAGAG
AAACCTTCATCTTCACATTTGGTTTCTAGACCATCTACCTCATCTAGAAGGAGAGCAATTAGTGAGACAG
AAGAAAATTCAGATGAATTATCTGGTGAACGACAAAGAAAACGCCACAAATCTGATAGTATTTCCCTTTC
CTTTGATGAAAGCCTGGCTCTGTGTGTAATAAGGGAGATATGTTGTGAAAGAAGCAGTAGCAGTGAATCT
ACAGGGACGCCATCGAATCCGGATCTTGATGCTGGTGTAAGTGAACA
